Addgene plasmid #142189: TFORF2267
Purpose: Lentiviral vector for overexpressing transcription factor ORFs with unique 24-bp barcodes. Barcodes facilitate identification of transcription factors in pooled screens.
Depositing lab: Feng Zhang. Depositing organization: Broad Institute. Publication: A transcription factor atlas of directed differentiation. Joung J, Ma S, Tay T, Geiger-Schuller KR, Kirchgatterer PC, Verdine VK, Guo B, Arias-Garcia MA, Allen WE, Singh A, Kuksenko O, Abudayyeh OO, Gootenberg JS, Fu Z, Macrae RK, Buenrostro JD, Regev A, Zhang F. Cell. 2023 Jan 5;186(1):209-229.e26. doi: 10.1016/j.cell.2022.11.026. PubMed 36608654.
Backbone
  Vector backbone: pLX_TRC317
  Backbone manufacturer: Broad Institute Genetic Perturbation Platform
  Backbone size w/o insert (bp): 8264
  Vector type: Mammalian Expression, Lentiviral
  Selectable markers: Puromycin
Growth in bacteria
  Bacterial resistance: Ampicillin, 100 μg/mL
  Growth temperature: 37°C
  Growth strain: NEB Stable
  Copy number: High Copy
Gene/Insert
  Gene/Insert name: ARNT2
  Species: H. sapiens (human)
  Insert size (bp): 2255
  Entrez Gene: ARNT2 (a.k.a. WEDAS, bHLHe1)
  Promoter: EF1a
  Cloning method: Unknown
  Sequencing primers: 5′ GGGTGGAGACTGAAGTTAGGCCAG; 3′ CACATAGCGTAAAAGGAGCAACATAG
Terms and licenses: Academic/Nonprofit Terms; Industry Terms: Not Available to Industry
Depositor comments: NM_014862,ENST00000303329 . The transcription factor ORF portion of this plasmid was synthesized by Genewiz. Please test multiple small colonies in case of plasmid recombination. To make this collection available in a timely manner, a portion of this collection was not fully sequenced by Addgene. If an Addgene verified full plasmid sequence is not available, please contact us prior to placing an order to request the full sequence.
How to cite: TFORF2267 was a gift from Feng Zhang (Addgene plasmid # 142189 ; http://n2t.net/addgene:142189 ; RRID:Addgene_142189)
