[The description below was written by a language model from this plasmid's Addgene catalogue record and pLannotate feature annotations shown in this document.]
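Description:
TFORF2267 is a third-generation-style, self-inactivating lentiviral expression plasmid built on the pLX_TRC317 backbone and carrying the human transcription factor ARNT2 (a bHLH-family protein, also called bHLHe1). It belongs to a barcoded transcription factor ORF collection in which each ORF is paired with a unique 24-bp barcode, so that the factor delivered to a given cell can be identified in pooled overexpression screens. In bacteria the plasmid is maintained through a high-copy ColE1/pUC-type origin and selected with ampicillin via the β-lactamase gene. An f1 origin and remnants of a lac/T7/T3 cloning region are also present in the backbone. The depositor notes that the plasmid can recombine, as is common for LTR-containing vectors.

The viral portion begins with an RSV promoter fused to a truncated HIV-1 5' LTR, which allows Tat-independent production of genomic RNA. This is followed by the Ψ packaging signal, a gag fragment and the Rev response element. Within the proviral region, an SV40 early promoter/origin segment drives puromycin N-acetyltransferase for selection of transduced mammalian cells. A cPPT/CTS element, which aids nuclear import of the viral genome, sits upstream of the main cassette. The EF-1α promoter then drives constitutive expression of the synthesized ARNT2 ORF, with a WPRE downstream to enhance transcript stability and expression. The cassette ends in a ΔU3 3' LTR, followed by an SV40 polyadenylation signal. The barcode itself is not annotated in the feature table. A short U6-promoter-like fragment lies between the ORF and the WPRE, but the record does not state its role.

The full sequence record is 10,519 nt, consistent with the stated backbone and insert sizes.
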