Features (pLannotate 1.2.2; 31 found; start..end, strand, type, name):
      5..231     +  promoter       RSV promoter: Rous sarcoma virus enhancer/promoter
    232..412     +  LTR            5' LTR (truncated): truncated 5' long terminal repeat (LTR) from HIV-1
    459..584     +  misc_feature   HIV-1 Ψ: packaging signal of human immunodeficiency virus type 1
    568..931     +  CDS            HIV-1 gag (fragment): gag protein from human immunodeficiency virus 1; gag
   1077..1310    +  misc_feature   RRE: The Rev response element (RRE) of HIV-1 allows for Rev-dependent mRNA export from the nucleus to the cytoplasm.
   1687..1713    +  CDS            Rev (fragment): human immunodeficiency virus 1 (HIV-1) Rev protein; rev; enhances nuclear export of unspliced and incompletely spliced viral mRNAs
   1720..1743    +  promoter       SV40 promoter (fragment): SV40 early promoter
   1744..1815    +  promoter       SV40 promoter (fragment): SV40 enhancer and early promoter
   1839..1974    +  rep_origin     SV40 ori: SV40 origin of replication
   2020..2616    +  CDS            PuroR (fragment): puromycin N-acetyltransferase; pac from Streptomyces; confers resistance to puromycin
   2665..2782    +  misc_feature   cPPT/CTS: central polypurine tract and central termination sequence of HIV-1
   2847..2913    +  CDS            small t antigen (fragment): SV40 (simian virus 40) small t antigen
   2920..4098    +  promoter       EF-1α promoter: strong constitutive promoter for human elongation factor EF-1α
   4115..6265    +  CDS            ARNT2: ARNT2_HUMAN - Also known as BHLHE1, KIAA0307. Experimental evidence at protein level: Swiss-Prot protein existence level 1. Transcription factor that plays a role in the development of the hypothalamo-pituitary axis, postnatal brain growth, and visual and renal function (PubMed:24022475). Specifically recognizes the xenobiotic response element (XRE). From Homo sapiens (Human).
   6281..6334    +  promoter       U6 promoter (fragment): RNA polymerase III promoter for human U6 snRNA
   6376..6964    +  misc_feature   WPRE: woodchuck hepatitis virus posttranscriptional regulatory element
   7015..7034    +  misc_feature   cPPT/CTS (fragment): central polypurine tract and central termination sequence of HIV-1
   7036..7269    +  LTR            3' LTR (ΔU3): self-inactivating 3' long terminal repeat (LTR) from HIV-1
   7347..7468    +  polyA_signal   SV40 poly(A) signal: SV40 polyadenylation signal
   7508..7643    +  rep_origin     SV40 ori: SV40 origin of replication
   7664..7682    -  promoter       T7 promoter: promoter for bacteriophage T7 RNA polymerase
   7690..7845    +  CDS            lacZα (fragment): LacZα fragment of β-galactosidase; lacZ fragment
   7850..8278    +  rep_origin     f1 ori (sequence partly withheld): f1 bacteriophage origin of replication; arrow indicates direction of (+) strand synthesis
   8331..8435    +  promoter       AmpR promoter: bla
   8436..9296    +  CDS            AmpR: β-lactamase; bla; confers resistance to ampicillin, carbenicillin, and related antibiotics
   9467..10055   +  rep_origin     ori: high-copy-number ColE1/pMB1/pBR322/pUC origin of replication
  10238..10330   +  CDS            lacI (fragment): lac repressor; lacI; The lac repressor binds to the lac operator to inhibit transcription in E. coli. This inhibition can be relieved by adding lactose or isopropyl-β-D-thiogalactopyranoside (IPTG).
  10343..10364   +  protein_bind   CAP binding site: CAP binding activates transcription in the presence of cAMP. E. coli catabolite activator protein
  10379..10409   +  promoter       lac promoter: promoter for the E. coli lac operon
  10417..10433   +  protein_bind   lac operator: The lac repressor binds to the lac operator to inhibit transcription in E. coli. This inhibition can be relieved by adding lactose or isopropyl-β-D-thiogalactopyranoside (IPTG). lac repressor encoded by lacI
  10478..10496   +  promoter       T3 promoter: promoter for bacteriophage T3 RNA polymerase
>Addgene plasmid #142189 | TFORF2267 | addgene full sequence | sequence record 397664 | Addgene NGS Result
TTAATGTAGTCTTATGCAATACTCTTGTAGTCTTGCAACATGGTAACGATGAGTTAGCAACATGCCTTAC
AAGGAGAGAAAAAGCACCGTGCATGCCGATTGGTGGAAGTAAGGTGGTACGATCGTGCCTTATTAGGAAG
GCAACAGACGGGTCTGACATGGATTGGACGAACCACTGAATTGCCGCATTGCAGAGATATTGTATTTAAG
TGCCTAGCTCGATACATAAACGGGTCTCTCTGGTTAGACCAGATCTGAGCCTGGGAGCTCTCTGGCTAAC
TAGGGAACCCACTGCTTAAGCCTCAATAAAGCTTGCCTTGAGTGCTTCAAGTAGTGTGTGCCCGTCTGTT
GTGTGACTCTGGTAACTAGAGATCCCTCAGACCCTTTTAGTCAGTGTGGAAAATCTCTAGCAGTGGCGCC
CGAACAGGGACTTGAAAGCGAAAGGGAAACCAGAGGAGCTCTCTCGACGCAGGACTCGGCTTGCTGAAGC
GCGCACGGCAAGAGGCGAGGGGCGGCGACTGGTGAGTACGCCAAAAATTTTGACTAGCGGAGGCTAGAAG
GAGAGAGATGGGTGCGAGAGCGTCAGTATTAAGCGGGGGAGAATTAGATCGCGATGGGAAAAAATTCGGT
TAAGGCCAGGGGGAAAGAAAAAATATAAATTAAAACATATAGTATGGGCAAGCAGGGAGCTAGAACGATT
CGCAGTTAATCCTGGCCTGTTAGAAACATCAGAAGGCTGTAGACAAATACTGGGACAGCTACAACCATCC
CTTCAGACAGGATCAGAAGAACTTAGATCATTATATAATACAGTAGCAACCCTCTATTGTGTGCATCAAA
GGATAGAGATAAAAGACACCAAGGAAGCTTTAGACAAGATAGAGGAAGAGCAAAACAAAAGTAAGACCAC
CGCACAGCAAGCGGCCGCTGATCTTCAGACCTGGAGGAGGAGATATGAGGGACAATTGGAGAAGTGAATT
ATATAAATATAAAGTAGTAAAAATTGAACCATTAGGAGTAGCACCCACCAAGGCAAAGAGAAGAGTGGTG
CAGAGAGAAAAAAGAGCAGTGGGAATAGGAGCTTTGTTCCTTGGGTTCTTGGGAGCAGCAGGAAGCACTA
TGGGCGCAGCGTCAATGACGCTGACGGTACAGGCCAGACAATTATTGTCTGGTATAGTGCAGCAGCAGAA
CAATTTGCTGAGGGCTATTGAGGCGCAACAGCATCTGTTGCAACTCACAGTCTGGGGCATCAAGCAGCTC
CAGGCAAGAATCCTGGCTGTGGAAAGATACCTAAAGGATCAACAGCTCCTGGGGATTTGGGGTTGCTCTG
GAAAACTCATTTGCACCACTGCTGTGCCTTGGAATGCTAGTTGGAGTAATAAATCTCTGGAACAGATTTG
GAATCACACGACCTGGATGGAGTGGGACAGAGAAATTAACAATTACACAAGCTTAATACACTCCTTAATT
GAAGAATCGCAAAACCAGCAAGAAAAGAATGAACAAGAATTATTGGAATTAGATAAATGGGCAAGTTTGT
GGAATTGGTTTAACATAACAAATTGGCTGTGGTATATAAAATTATTCATAATGATAGTAGGAGGCTTGGT
AGGTTTAAGAATAGTTTTTGCTGTACTTTCTATAGTGAATAGAGTTAGGCAGGGATATTCACCATTATCG
TTTCAGACCCACCTCCCAACCCCGAGGGGACCCATGCATTGCATCTCAATTAGTCAGCAACCAGGTGTGG
AAAGTCCCCAGGCTCCCCAGCAGGCAGAAGTATGCAAAGCATGCGTCTCAATTAGTCAGCAACCATAGTC
CCGCCCCTAACTCCGCCCATCCCGCCCCTAACTCCGCCCAGTTCCGCCCATTCTCCGCCCCATGGCTGAC
TAATTTTTTTTATTTATGCAGAGGCCGAGGCCGCCTCGGCCTCTGAGCTATTCCAGAAGTAGTGAGGAGG
CTTTTTTGGAGGCCTAGGCTTTTGCAAAAAGCTTTCTAGAGGTACCACCGGAGCTTACCATGACCGAGTA
CAAGCCCACGGTGCGCCTCGCCACCCGCGACGACGTCCCCAGGGCCGTACGCACCCTCGCCGCCGCGTTC
GCCGACTACCCCGCCACGCGCCACACCGTCGATCCGGACCGCCACATCGAGCGGGTCACCGAGCTGCAAG
AACTCTTCCTCACGCGCGTCGGGCTCGACATCGGCAAGGTGTGGGTCGCGGACGACGGCGCCGCCGTGGC
GGTCTGGACCACGCCGGAGAGCGTCGAAGCGGGGGCGGTGTTCGCCGAGATCGGCCCGCGCATGGCCGAG
TTGAGCGGTTCCCGGCTGGCCGCGCAGCAACAGATGGAAGGCCTCCTGGCGCCGCACCGGCCCAAGGAGC
CCGCGTGGTTCCTGGCCACCGTCGGCGTCTCGCCCGACCACCAGGGCAAGGGTCTGGGCAGCGCCGTCGT
GCTCCCCGGAGTGGAGGCGGCCGAGCGCGCCGGGGTGCCCGCCTTCCTGGAGACCTCCGCGCCCCGCAAC
CTCCCCTTCTACGAGCGGCTCGGCTTCACCGTCACCGCCGACGTCGAGGTGCCCGAAGGACCGCGCACCT
GGTGCATGACCCGCAAGCCCGGTGCCAGTTAACGAATTCTAGATCTTGAGACAAATGGCAGTATTCATCC
ACAATTTTAAAAGAAAAGGGGGGATTGGGGGGTACAGTGCAGGGGAAAGAATAGTAGACATAATAGCAAC
AGACATACAAACTAAAGAATTACAAAAACAAATTACAAAAATTCAAAATTTTCGGGTTTATTACAGGGAC
AGCAGAGATCCACTTTGGCGCCGGCTCGAGGCCTGCAGGTGCAAAGATGGATAAAGTTTTAAACAGAGAG
GAATCTTTGCAGCTAATGGACCTTCTAGGTCTTGAAAGGAGTGGGAATTGGCTCCGGTGCCCGTCAGTGG
GCAGAGCGCACATCGCCCACAGTCCCCGAGAAGTTGGGGGGAGGGGTCGGCAATTGAACCGGTGCCTAGA
GAAGGTGGCGCGGGGTAAACTGGGAAAGTGATGTCGTGTACTGGCTCCGCCTTTTTCCCGAGGGTGGGGG
AGAACCGTATATAAGTGCAGTAGTCGCCGTGAACGTTCTTTTTCGCAACGGGTTTGCCGCCAGAACACAG
GTAAGTGCCGTGTGTGGTTCCCGCGGGCCTGGCCTCTTTACGGGTTATGGCCCTTGCGTGCCTTGAATTA
CTTCCACCTGGCTGCAGTACGTGATTCTTGATCCCGAGCTTCGGGTTGGAAGTGGGTGGGAGAGTTCGAG
GCCTTGCGCTTAAGGAGCCCCTTCGCCTCGTGCTTGAGTTGAGGCCTGGCCTGGGCGCTGGGGCCGCCGC
GTGCGAATCTGGTGGCACCTTCGCGCCTGTCTCGCTGCTTTCGATAAGTCTCTAGCCATTTAAAATTTTT
GATGACCTGCTGCGACGCTTTTTTTCTGGCAAGATAGTCTTGTAAATGCGGGCCAAGATCTGCACACTGG
TATTTCGGTTTTTGGGGCCGCGGGCGGCGACGGGGCCCGTGCGTCCCAGCGCACATGTTCGGCGAGGCGG
GGCCTGCGAGCGCGGCCACCGAGAATCGGACGGGGGTAGTCTCAAGCTGGCCGGCCTGCTCTGGTGCCTG
GCCTCGCGCCGCCGTGTATCGCCCCGCCCTGGGCGGCAAGGCTGGCCCGGTCGGCACCAGTTGCGTGAGC
GGAAAGATGGCCGCTTCCCGGCCCTGCTGCAGGGAGCTCAAAATGGAGGACGCGGCGCTCGGGAGAGCGG
GCGGGTGAGTCACCCACACAAAGGAAAAGGGCCTTTCCGTCCTCAGCCGTCGCTTCATGTGACTCCACGG
AGTACCGGGCGCCGTCCAGGCACCTCGATTAGTTCTCGAGCTTTTGGAGTACGTCGTCTTTAGGTTGGGG
GGAGGGGTTTTATGCGATGGAGTTTCCCCACACTGAGTGGGTGGAGACTGAAGTTAGGCCAGCTTGGCAC
TTGATGTAATTCTCCTTGGAATTTGCCCTTTTTGAGTTTGGATCTTGGTTCATTCTCAAGCCTCAGACAG
TGGTTCAAAGTTTTTTTCTTCCATTTCAGGTGTCGTGAGGCTAGCACCGCCACCATGGCAACCCCGGCGG
CGGTCAACCCTCCGGAAATGGCTTCAGACATACCTGGATCTGTGACGTTGCCCGTTGCCCCCATGGCGGC
CACCGGACAGGTGAGGATGGCGGGGGCCATGCCTGCCCGTGGAGGAAAGCGGCGTTCCGGAATGGACTTC
GATGATGAAGATGGTGAAGGCCCCAGTAAATTTTCAAGAGAGAATCATAGTGAAATCGAAAGGCGCAGAC
GGAACAAGATGACTCAGTACATCACGGAGCTCTCCGACATGGTCCCCACATGCAGCGCACTGGCTCGGAA
GCCAGACAAGCTCACCATCCTCCGCATGGCCGTCTCGCACATGAAGTCCATGAGGGGTACAGGGAACAAG
TCCACCGATGGCGCGTACAAGCCTTCCTTCCTCACAGAGCAGGAACTGAAGCATCTCATCCTTGAAGCAG
CTGATGGATTTCTGTTTGTGGTGGCTGCTGAGACAGGGCGAGTGATTTATGTGTCTGACTCCGTCACCCC
TGTTCTGAACCAGCCCCAGTCAGAGTGGTTTGGGAGCACACTGTATGAACAGGTGCATCCTGATGACGTG
GAGAAGCTGAGAGAGCAACTGTGCACCTCAGAAAACTCAATGACAGGCCGGATCTTGGACCTGAAGACTG
GGACGGTCAAGAAAGAAGGGCAGCAGTCATCCATGAGGATGTGCATGGGCTCGCGGCGGTCTTTCATCTG
CAGGATGAGGTGTGGAAATGCTCCTTTGGACCACCTTCCTCTAAACAGAATAACCACCATGAGGAAAAGG
TTCAGGAATGGCCTTGGCCCTGTGAAAGAAGGAGAAGCCCAATATGCTGTGGTCCACTGTACAGGATACA
TCAAGGCCTGGCCACCAGCAGGAATGACCATACCTGAAGAAGACGCTGATGTGGGACAAGGCAGTAAATA
TTGCCTCGTGGCAATTGGGAGACTCCAGGTGACCAGCTCTCCTGTATGCATGGACATGAATGGGATGTCG
GTGCCCACAGAGTTCTTATCCCGGCATAACTCCGATGGAATCATCACATTTGTGGATCCAAGATGTATCA
GTGTGATTGGCTACCAACCCCAGGATCTTCTGGGAAAGGACATTTTGGAATTCTGCCACCCTGAGGATCA
AAGCCATCTGCGTGAGAGCTTCCAGCAGGTGGTTAAGCTGAAAGGCCAAGTCCTGTCGGTCATGTATCGA
TTTCGCACCAAGAACCGGGAGTGGATGTTGATCCGCACCAGCAGCTTCACATTCCAGAATCCCTATTCTG
ATGAGATTGAGTACATCATCTGCACCAACACCAACGTCAAGCAACTTCAGCAACAGCAGGCAGAATTGGA
AGTGCACCAGAGAGATGGATTGTCATCGTATGACTTATCCCAGGTCCCCGTCCCCAACCTACCAGCCGGT
GTTCATGAGGCCGGGAAGTCCGTGGAAAAGGCGGATGCAATCTTCTCCCAGGAAAGAGATCCTCGGTTTG
CTGAAATGTTTGCAGGAATTAGTGCATCGGAGAAGAAGATGATGAGCTCAGCCTCTGCAGCAGGAACCCA
GCAGATCTACTCCCAAGGAAGCCCATTTCCCTCTGGACACTCCGGGAAGGCCTTCAGCTCTTCAGTGGTT
CATGTGCCTGGAGTGAATGATATTCAGTCCTCTTCTTCCACGGGCCAGAACATGTCCCAAATCTCCCGGC
AGCTAAACCAGAGTCAGGTGGCATGGACAGGGAGTCGTCCGCCCTTTCCGGGACAGCAAATCCCATCTCA
GTCCAGCAAGACTCAGTCATCTCCCTTTGGGATTGGAACGAGCCACACCTACCCGGCAGACCCCTCTTCC
TACAGCCCCCTCTCCAGCCCAGCTACCTCCTCGCCAAGTGGGAATGCCTACTCCAGTCTTGCCAACAGGA
CTCCAGGGTTCGCTGAAAGTGGACAAAGTAGCGGGCAGTTCCAAGGGCGGCCCTCGGAAGTCTGGTCGCA
GTGGCAAAGCCAGCACCATGGCCAGCAGAGCGGTGAGCAGCACTCCCACCAGCAGCCCGGTCAGACTGAA
GTGTTCCAGGACATGCTGCCCATGCCAGGAGATCCAACCCAGGGGACTGGCAACTATAACATCGAAGACT
TTGCCGACCTGGGCATGTTTCCACCGTTTTCTGAGTAGTAATGAACTAGTCCGTAACTTGAAAGTATTTC
GATTTCTTGGCTTTATATATCTTGTGGAAAGGACGAGTCTCGTACGATAGAGGCATTTACACGCGTTAAG
TCGACAATCAACCTCTGGATTACAAAATTTGTGAAAGATTGACTGGTATTCTTAACTATGTTGCTCCTTT
TACGCTATGTGGATACGCTGCTTTAATGCCTTTGTATCATGCTATTGCTTCCCGTATGGCTTTCATTTTC
TCCTCCTTGTATAAATCCTGGTTGCTGTCTCTTTATGAGGAGTTGTGGCCCGTTGTCAGGCAACGTGGCG
TGGTGTGCACTGTGTTTGCTGACGCAACCCCCACTGGTTGGGGCATTGCCACCACCTGTCAGCTCCTTTC
CGGGACTTTCGCTTTCCCCCTCCCTATTGCCACGGCGGAACTCATCGCCGCCTGCCTTGCCCGCTGCTGG
ACAGGGGCTCGGCTGTTGGGCACTGACAATTCCGTGGTGTTGTCGGGGAAATCATCGTCCTTTCCTTGGC
TGCTCGCCTGTGTTGCCACCTGGATTCTGCGCGGGACGTCCTTCTGCTACGTCCCTTCGGCCCTCAATCC
AGCGGACCTTCCTTCCCGCGGCCTGCTGCCGGCTCTGCGGCCTCTTCCGCGTCTTCGCCTTCGCCCTCAG
ACGAGTCGGATCTCCCTTTGGGCCGCCTCCCCGCGTCGACTTTAAGACCAATGACTTACAAGGCAGCTGT
AGATCTTAGCCACTTTTTAAAAGAAAAGGGGGGACTGGAAGGGCTAATTCACTCCCAACGAAGACAAGAT
CTGCTTTTTGCTTGTACTGGGTCTCTCTGGTTAGACCAGATCTGAGCCTGGGAGCTCTCTGGCTAACTAG
GGAACCCACTGCTTAAGCCTCAATAAAGCTTGCCTTGAGTGCTTCAAGTAGTGTGTGCCCGTCTGTTGTG
TGACTCTGGTAACTAGAGATCCCTCAGACCCTTTTAGTCAGTGTGGAAAATCTCTAGCAGTACGTATAGT
AGTTCATGTCATCTTATTATTCAGTATTTATAACTTGCAAAGAAATGAATATCAGAGAGTGAGAGGAACT
TGTTTATTGCAGCTTATAATGGTTACAAATAAAGCAATAGCATCACAAATTTCACAAATAAAGCATTTTT
TTCACTGCATTCTAGTTGTGGTTTGTCCAAACTCATCAATGTATCTTATCATGTCTGGCTCTAGCTATCC
CGCCCCTAACTCCGCCCATCCCGCCCCTAACTCCGCCCAGTTCCGCCCATTCTCCGCCCCATGGCTGACT
AATTTTTTTTATTTATGCAGAGGCCGAGGCCGCCTCGGCCTCTGAGCTATTCCAGAAGTAGTGAGGAGGC
TTTTTTGGAGGCCTAGGGACGTACCCAATTCGCCCTATAGTGAGTCGTATTACGCGCGCTCACTGGCCGT
CGTTTTACAACGTCGTGACTGGGAAAACCCTGGCGTTACCCAACTTAATCGCCTTGCAGCACATCCCCCT
TTCGCCAGCTGGCGTAATAGCGAAGAGGCCCGCACCGATCGCCCTTCCCAACAGTTGCGCAGCCTGAATG
GCGAATGGG
[124 nt withheld, positions 7850-7973]
C
[91 nt withheld, positions 7975-8065]
A
[49 nt withheld, positions 8067-8115]
CCTTTGACGTTGGAGTCCACGTTCTTT
[37 nt withheld, positions 8143-8179]
ACCCTATCTCGGTCTATTCTTTTGATTTATAAGGGATTTTGCCGATTTCGGCCTATTGGTTAAAAAATGA
GCTGATTTAACAAAAATTTAACGCGAATTTTAACAAAATATTAACGCTTACAATTTAGGTGGCACTTTTC
GGGGAAATGTGCGCGGAACCCCTATTTGTTTATTTTTCTAAATACATTCAAATATGTATCCGCTCATGAG
ACAATAACCCTGATAAATGCTTCAATAATATTGAAAAAGGAAGAGTATGAGTATTCAACATTTCCGTGTC
GCCCTTATTCCCTTTTTTGCGGCATTTTGCCTTCCTGTTTTTGCTCACCCAGAAACGCTGGTGAAAGTAA
AAGATGCTGAAGATCAGTTGGGTGCACGAGTGGGTTACATCGAACTGGATCTCAACAGCGGTAAGATCCT
TGAGAGTTTTCGCCCCGAAGAACGTTTTCCAATGATGAGCACTTTTAAAGTTCTGCTATGTGGCGCGGTA
TTATCCCGTATTGACGCCGGGCAAGAGCAACTCGGTCGCCGCATACACTATTCTCAGAATGACTTGGTTG
AGTACTCACCAGTCACAGAAAAGCATCTTACGGATGGCATGACAGTAAGAGAATTATGCAGTGCTGCCAT
AACCATGAGTGATAACACTGCGGCCAACTTACTTCTGACAACGATCGGAGGACCGAAGGAGCTAACCGCT
TTTTTGCACAACATGGGGGATCATGTAACTCGCCTTGATCGTTGGGAACCGGAGCTGAATGAAGCCATAC
CAAACGACGAGCGTGACACCACGATGCCTGTAGCAATGGCAACAACGTTGCGCAAACTATTAACTGGCGA
ACTACTTACTCTAGCTTCCCGGCAACAATTAATAGACTGGATGGAGGCGGATAAAGTTGCAGGACCACTT
CTGCGCTCGGCCCTTCCGGCTGGCTGGTTTATTGCTGATAAATCTGGAGCCGGTGAGCGTGGGTCTCGCG
GTATCATTGCAGCACTGGGGCCAGATGGTAAGCCCTCCCGTATCGTAGTTATCTACACGACGGGGAGTCA
GGCAACTATGGATGAACGAAATAGACAGATCGCTGAGATAGGTGCCTCACTGATTAAGCATTGGTAACTG
TCAGACCAAGTTTACTCATATATACTTTAGATTGATTTAAAACTTCATTTTTAATTTAAAAGGATCTAGG
TGAAGATCCTTTTTGATAATCTCATGACCAAAATCCCTTAACGTGAGTTTTCGTTCCACTGAGCGTCAGA
CCCCGTAGAAAAGATCAAAGGATCTTCTTGAGATCCTTTTTTTCTGCGCGTAATCTGCTGCTTGCAAACA
AAAAAACCACCGCTACCAGCGGTGGTTTGTTTGCCGGATCAAGAGCTACCAACTCTTTTTCCGAAGGTAA
CTGGCTTCAGCAGAGCGCAGATACCAAATACTGTTCTTCTAGTGTAGCCGTAGTTAGGCCACCACTTCAA
GAACTCTGTAGCACCGCCTACATACCTCGCTCTGCTAATCCTGTTACCAGTGGCTGCTGCCAGTGGCGAT
AAGTCGTGTCTTACCGGGTTGGACTCAAGACGATAGTTACCGGATAAGGCGCAGCGGTCGGGCTGAACGG
GGGGTTCGTGCACACAGCCCAGCTTGGAGCGAACGACCTACACCGAACTGAGATACCTACAGCGTGAGCT
ATGAGAAAGCGCCACGCTTCCCGAAGGGAGAAAGGCGGACAGGTATCCGGTAAGCGGCAGGGTCGGAACA
GGAGAGCGCACGAGGGAGCTTCCAGGGGGAAACGCCTGGTATCTTTATAGTCCTGTCGGGTTTCGCCACC
TCTGACTTGAGCGTCGATTTTTGTGATGCTCGTCAGGGGGGCGGAGCCTATGGAAAAACGCCAGCAACGC
GGCCTTTTTACGGTTCCTGGCCTTTTGCTGGCCTTTTGCTCACATGTTCTTTCCTGCGTTATCCCCTGAT
TCTGTGGATAACCGTATTACCGCCTTTGAGTGAGCTGATACCGCTCGCCGCAGCCGAACGACCGAGCGCA
GCGAGTCAGTGAGCGAGGAAGCGGAAGAGCGCCCAATACGCAAACCGCCTCTCCCCGCGCGTTGGCCGAT
TCATTAATGCAGCTGGCACGACAGGTTTCCCGACTGGAAAGCGGGCAGTGAGCGCAACGCAATTAATGTG
AGTTAGCTCACTCATTAGGCACCCCAGGCTTTACACTTTATGCTTCCGGCTCGTATGTTGTGTGGAATTG
TGAGCGGATAACAATTTCACACAGGAAACAGCTATGACCATGATTACGCCAAGCGCGCAATTAACCCTCA
CTAAAGGGAACAAAAGCTGGAGCTGCAAGC
