>Addgene plasmid #142189 | TFORF2267 | depositor partial sequence | sequence record 278705 | Insert
ACCGCCACCATGGCAACCCCGGCGGCGGTCAACCCTCCGGAAATGGCTTCAGACATACCTGGATCTGTGA
CGTTGCCCGTTGCCCCCATGGCGGCCACCGGACAGGTGAGGATGGCGGGGGCCATGCCTGCCCGTGGAGG
AAAGCGGCGTTCCGGAATGGACTTCGATGATGAAGATGGTGAAGGCCCCAGTAAATTTTCAAGAGAGAAT
CATAGTGAAATCGAAAGGCGCAGACGGAACAAGATGACTCAGTACATCACGGAGCTCTCCGACATGGTCC
CCACATGCAGCGCACTGGCTCGGAAGCCAGACAAGCTCACCATCCTCCGCATGGCCGTCTCGCACATGAA
GTCCATGAGGGGTACAGGGAACAAGTCCACCGATGGCGCGTACAAGCCTTCCTTCCTCACAGAGCAGGAA
CTGAAGCATCTCATCCTTGAAGCAGCTGATGGATTTCTGTTTGTGGTGGCTGCTGAGACAGGGCGAGTGA
TTTATGTGTCTGACTCCGTCACCCCTGTTCTGAACCAGCCCCAGTCAGAGTGGTTTGGGAGCACACTGTA
TGAACAGGTGCATCCTGATGACGTGGAGAAGCTGAGAGAGCAACTGTGCACCTCAGAAAACTCAATGACA
GGCCGGATCTTGGACCTGAAGACTGGGACGGTCAAGAAAGAAGGGCAGCAGTCATCCATGAGGATGTGCA
TGGGCTCGCGGCGGTCTTTCATCTGCAGGATGAGGTGTGGAAATGCTCCTTTGGACCACCTTCCTCTAAA
CAGAATAACCACCATGAGGAAAAGGTTCAGGAATGGCCTTGGCCCTGTGAAAGAAGGAGAAGCCCAATAT
GCTGTGGTCCACTGTACAGGATACATCAAGGCCTGGCCACCAGCAGGAATGACCATACCTGAAGAAGACG
CTGATGTGGGACAAGGCAGTAAATATTGCCTCGTGGCAATTGGGAGACTCCAGGTGACCAGCTCTCCTGT
ATGCATGGACATGAATGGGATGTCGGTGCCCACAGAGTTCTTATCCCGGCATAACTCCGATGGAATCATC
ACATTTGTGGATCCAAGATGTATCAGTGTGATTGGCTACCAACCCCAGGATCTTCTGGGAAAGGACATTT
TGGAATTCTGCCACCCTGAGGATCAAAGCCATCTGCGTGAGAGCTTCCAGCAGGTGGTTAAGCTGAAAGG
CCAAGTCCTGTCGGTCATGTATCGATTTCGCACCAAGAACCGGGAGTGGATGTTGATCCGCACCAGCAGC
TTCACATTCCAGAATCCCTATTCTGATGAGATTGAGTACATCATCTGCACCAACACCAACGTCAAGCAAC
TTCAGCAACAGCAGGCAGAATTGGAAGTGCACCAGAGAGATGGATTGTCATCGTATGACTTATCCCAGGT
CCCCGTCCCCAACCTACCAGCCGGTGTTCATGAGGCCGGGAAGTCCGTGGAAAAGGCGGATGCAATCTTC
TCCCAGGAAAGAGATCCTCGGTTTGCTGAAATGTTTGCAGGAATTAGTGCATCGGAGAAGAAGATGATGA
GCTCAGCCTCTGCAGCAGGAACCCAGCAGATCTACTCCCAAGGAAGCCCATTTCCCTCTGGACACTCCGG
GAAGGCCTTCAGCTCTTCAGTGGTTCATGTGCCTGGAGTGAATGATATTCAGTCCTCTTCTTCCACGGGC
CAGAACATGTCCCAAATCTCCCGGCAGCTAAACCAGAGTCAGGTGGCATGGACAGGGAGTCGTCCGCCCT
TTCCGGGACAGCAAATCCCATCTCAGTCCAGCAAGACTCAGTCATCTCCCTTTGGGATTGGAACGAGCCA
CACCTACCCGGCAGACCCCTCTTCCTACAGCCCCCTCTCCAGCCCAGCTACCTCCTCGCCAAGTGGGAAT
GCCTACTCCAGTCTTGCCAACAGGACTCCAGGGTTCGCTGAAAGTGGACAAAGTAGCGGGCAGTTCCAAG
GGCGGCCCTCGGAAGTCTGGTCGCAGTGGCAAAGCCAGCACCATGGCCAGCAGAGCGGTGAGCAGCACTC
CCACCAGCAGCCCGGTCAGACTGAAGTGTTCCAGGACATGCTGCCCATGCCAGGAGATCCAACCCAGGGG
ACTGGCAACTATAACATCGAAGACTTTGCCGACCTGGGCATGTTTCCACCGTTTTCTGAGTAGTAATGAA
CTAGTCCGTAACTTGAAAGTATTTCGATTTCTTGGCTTTATATATCTTGTGGAAAGGACGAGTCTCGTAC
GATAGAGGCATTTAC
