>Addgene plasmid #142189 | TFORF2267 | depositor partial sequence | sequence record 278706 | Barcode
GTCTCGTACGATAGAGGCATTTAC
